Addgene plasmid #73310: Lenti‐Cas9‐2A‐Blast
Purpose: Lentiviral vector expressing human codon-optimized S. pyogenes FLAG-tagged Cas9 and blasticidin resistance from EFS promoter
Depositing lab: Jason Moffat. Depositing organization: University of Toronto. Publication: High-Resolution CRISPR Screens Reveal Fitness Genes and Genotype-Specific Cancer Liabilities. Hart T, Chandrashekhar M, Aregger M, Steinhart Z, Brown KR, MacLeod G, Mis M, Zimmermann M, Fradet-Turcotte A, Sun S, Mero P, Dirks P, Sidhu S, Roth FP, Rissland OS, Durocher D, Angers S, Moffat J. Cell. 2015 Dec 3;163(6):1515-26. doi: 10.1016/j.cell.2015.11.015. Epub 2015 Nov 25. PubMed 26627737.
Backbone
  Vector backbone: lenti CRISPR pXPR_001
  Backbone manufacturer: Feng Zhang
  Backbone size w/o insert (bp): 6990
  Total vector size (bp): 11214
  Modifications to backbone: Cas9-2A‐Blasticidin vector was modified from lentiCRISPR pXPR_001 (Addgene 49535) by removing the gRNA expressing sequence through NdeI, EcoRI digest and blunt end ligation using large Klenow fragments (NEB) to ligate sticky ends. 2A-­puro was replaced with an amplified 2A-blasticidin sequence with NheI and MluI sites
  Vector type: Mammalian Expression, Lentiviral, CRISPR
  Selectable markers: Blasticidin
Growth in bacteria
  Bacterial resistance: Ampicillin, 100 μg/mL
  Growth temperature: 37°C
  Growth strain: NEB Stable
  Copy number: High Copy
Gene/Insert
  Gene/Insert name: Cas9 (alt name: S. pyogenes CRISPR-Cas9)
  Species: Synthetic
  Insert size (bp): 4224
  Promoter: EFS-NS
  Tag / fusion protein: FLAG (N terminal on insert)
  Cloning method: Unknown
  Sequencing primers: 5′ pLLU-F; 3′ blast-R
Resource information
  A portion of this plasmid was derived from a plasmid made by: lentiCRISPR pXPR_001 (Addgene 49535)
Terms and licenses: Academic/Nonprofit Terms; Industry Terms: Not Available to Industry
How to cite: Lenti‐Cas9‐2A‐Blast was a gift from Jason Moffat (Addgene plasmid # 73310 ; http://n2t.net/addgene:73310 ; RRID:Addgene_73310)
