[The description below was written by a language model from this plasmid's Addgene catalogue record and pLannotate feature annotations shown in this document.]
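Description:
Lenti‑Cas9‑2A‑Blast is an 11.2 kb third‑generation‑style, self‑inactivating HIV‑1 lentiviral vector for stable expression of Streptococcus pyogenes Cas9 in mammalian cells. It was derived from lentiCRISPR pXPR_001 by two changes. The guide RNA expression sequence was removed by digestion and blunt‑end ligation, and the 2A‑puromycin segment was replaced with 2A‑blasticidin. The feature table still shows a partial U6 promoter just upstream of the cPPT/CTS, apparently a remnant of the deleted gRNA cassette, so the plasmid supplies Cas9 only and no guide. In bacteria it is maintained at high copy through a ColE1/pUC‑type origin with ampicillin resistance. The backbone also carries an f1 origin, an SV40 origin and poly(A) signal, and lac/T7/T3 cloning‑vector remnants.

The viral genome is transcribed from an RSV promoter fused to a truncated 5' LTR, which makes packaging Tat‑independent. This is followed by the Ψ packaging signal with a gag fragment, the RRE for Rev‑dependent nuclear export, and the cPPT/CTS. The payload is driven by the EFS (EF‑1α core) promoter. It consists of a human codon‑optimized, N‑terminally FLAG‑tagged Cas9 joined by a 2A peptide to blasticidin S deaminase. Both proteins therefore come from one transcript, and blasticidin selection enriches for Cas9‑expressing cells. Cas9 is annotated as adjoining N‑ and C‑terminal portions, but these form one continuous coding region. The FLAG tag and 2A are recorded in the catalogue but not separately annotated. A WPRE enhances transcript expression ahead of the ΔU3 3' LTR. The construct is typically used to generate stable Cas9 cell lines into which guides are delivered separately, as in the pooled CRISPR fitness screens of the associated publication.
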