Features (pLannotate 1.2.2; 28 found; start..end, strand, type, name):
     36..62      +  CDS            Rev (fragment): human immunodeficiency virus 1 (HIV-1) Rev protein; rev; enhances nuclear export of unspliced and incompletely spliced viral mRNAs
     66..246     +  promoter       U6 promoter (fragment): RNA polymerase III promoter for human U6 snRNA
    287..404     +  misc_feature   cPPT/CTS: central polypurine tract and central termination sequence of HIV-1
    473..684     +  promoter       EF-1α core promoter: core promoter for human elongation factor EF-1α
    788..2389    +  CDS            Cas9(N): N-terminal portion of Streptococcus pyogenes Cas9 (Zetsche et al., 2015)
   2390..4888    +  CDS            Cas9(C): C-terminal portion of Streptococcus pyogenes Cas9 (Zetsche et al., 2015)
   5006..5404    +  CDS            BSD: blasticidin S deaminase; Aspergillus terreus BSD; confers resistance to blasticidin
   5420..6008    +  misc_feature   WPRE: woodchuck hepatitis virus posttranscriptional regulatory element
   6059..6078    +  misc_feature   cPPT/CTS (fragment): central polypurine tract and central termination sequence of HIV-1
   6080..6313    +  LTR            3' LTR (ΔU3): self-inactivating 3' long terminal repeat (LTR) from HIV-1
   6391..6512    +  polyA_signal   SV40 poly(A) signal: SV40 polyadenylation signal
   6552..6687    +  rep_origin     SV40 ori: SV40 origin of replication
   6708..6726    -  promoter       T7 promoter: promoter for bacteriophage T7 RNA polymerase
   6734..6889    +  CDS            lacZα (fragment): LacZα fragment of β-galactosidase; lacZ fragment
   6894..7322    +  rep_origin     f1 ori (sequence partly withheld): f1 bacteriophage origin of replication; arrow indicates direction of (+) strand synthesis
   7375..7479    +  promoter       AmpR promoter: bla
   7480..8340    +  CDS            AmpR: β-lactamase; bla; confers resistance to ampicillin, carbenicillin, and related antibiotics
   8511..9099    +  rep_origin     ori: high-copy-number ColE1/pMB1/pBR322/pUC origin of replication
   9282..9374    +  CDS            lacI (fragment): lac repressor; lacI; The lac repressor binds to the lac operator to inhibit transcription in E. coli. This inhibition can be relieved by adding lactose or isopropyl-β-D-thiogalactopyranoside (IPTG).
   9387..9408    +  protein_bind   CAP binding site: CAP binding activates transcription in the presence of cAMP. E. coli catabolite activator protein
   9423..9453    +  promoter       lac promoter: promoter for the E. coli lac operon
   9457..9479    +  protein_bind   lac operator (fragment): The lac repressor binds to the lac operator to inhibit transcription in E. coli. This inhibition can be relieved by adding lactose or isopropyl-β-D-thiogalactopyranoside (IPTG). lac repressor encoded by lacI
   9522..9540    +  promoter       T3 promoter: promoter for bacteriophage T3 RNA polymerase
   9568..9794    +  promoter       RSV promoter: Rous sarcoma virus enhancer/promoter
   9795..9975    +  LTR            5' LTR (truncated): truncated 5' long terminal repeat (LTR) from HIV-1
  10022..10147   +  misc_feature   HIV-1 Ψ: packaging signal of human immunodeficiency virus type 1
  10131..10494   +  CDS            HIV-1 gag (fragment): gag protein from human immunodeficiency virus 1; gag
  10640..10873   +  misc_feature   RRE: The Rev response element (RRE) of HIV-1 allows for Rev-dependent mRNA export from the nucleus to the cytoplasm.
>Addgene plasmid #73310 | Lenti‐Cas9‐2A‐Blast | addgene full sequence | sequence record 197194 | Addgene NGS Result
GAGTTAGGCAGGGATATTCACCATTATCGTTTCAGACCCACCTCCCAACCCCGAGGGGACCCAGAGAGGG
CCTATTTCCCATGATTCCTTCATATTTGCATATACGATACAAGGCTGTTAGAGAGATAATTAGAATTAAT
TTGACTGTAAACACAAAGATATTAGTACAAAATACGTGACGTAGAAAGTAATAATTTCTTGGGTAGTTTG
CAGTTTTAAAATTATGTTTTAAAATGGACTATCATAAATTCTAGATCTTGAGACAAATGGCAGTATTCAT
CCACAATTTTAAAAGAAAAGGGGGGATTGGGGGGTACAGTGCAGGGGAAAGAATAGTAGACATAATAGCA
ACAGACATACAAACTAAAGAATTACAAAAACAAATTACAAAAATTCAAAATTTTCGGGTTTATTACAGGG
ACAGCAGAGATCCACTTTGGCGCCGGCTCGAGTGGCTCCGGTGCCCGTCAGTGGGCAGAGCGCACATCGC
CCACAGTCCCCGAGAAGTTGGGGGGAGGGGTCGGCAATTGAACCGGTGCCTAGAGAAGGTGGCGCGGGGT
AAACTGGGAAAGTGATGTCGTGTACTGGCTCCGCCTTTTTCCCGAGGGTGGGGGAGAACCGTATATAAGT
GCAGTAGTCGCCGTGAACGTTCTTTTTCGCAACGGGTTTGCCGCCAGAACACAGGTGTCGTGACGCGGGA
TCCGCCACCATGGATTACAAAGACGATGACGATAAGATGGCCCCAAAGAAGAAGCGGAAGGTCGGTATCC
ACGGAGTCCCAGCAGCCGACAAGAAGTACAGCATCGGCCTGGACATCGGCACCAACTCTGTGGGCTGGGC
CGTGATCACCGACGAGTACAAGGTGCCCAGCAAGAAATTCAAGGTGCTGGGCAACACCGACCGGCACAGC
ATCAAGAAGAACCTGATCGGAGCCCTGCTGTTCGACAGCGGCGAAACAGCCGAGGCCACCCGGCTGAAGA
GAACCGCCAGAAGAAGATACACCAGACGGAAGAACCGGATCTGCTATCTGCAAGAGATCTTCAGCAACGA
GATGGCCAAGGTGGACGACAGCTTCTTCCACAGACTGGAAGAGTCCTTCCTGGTGGAAGAGGATAAGAAG
CACGAGCGGCACCCCATCTTCGGCAACATCGTGGACGAGGTGGCCTACCACGAGAAGTACCCCACCATCT
ACCACCTGAGAAAGAAACTGGTGGACAGCACCGACAAGGCCGACCTGCGGCTGATCTATCTGGCCCTGGC
CCACATGATCAAGTTCCGGGGCCACTTCCTGATCGAGGGCGACCTGAACCCCGACAACAGCGACGTGGAC
AAGCTGTTCATCCAGCTGGTGCAGACCTACAACCAGCTGTTCGAGGAAAACCCCATCAACGCCAGCGGCG
TGGACGCCAAGGCCATCCTGTCTGCCAGACTGAGCAAGAGCAGACGGCTGGAAAATCTGATCGCCCAGCT
GCCCGGCGAGAAGAAGAATGGCCTGTTCGGAAACCTGATTGCCCTGAGCCTGGGCCTGACCCCCAACTTC
AAGAGCAACTTCGACCTGGCCGAGGATGCCAAACTGCAGCTGAGCAAGGACACCTACGACGACGACCTGG
ACAACCTGCTGGCCCAGATCGGCGACCAGTACGCCGACCTGTTTCTGGCCGCCAAGAACCTGTCCGACGC
CATCCTGCTGAGCGACATCCTGAGAGTGAACACCGAGATCACCAAGGCCCCCCTGAGCGCCTCTATGATC
AAGAGATACGACGAGCACCACCAGGACCTGACCCTGCTGAAAGCTCTCGTGCGGCAGCAGCTGCCTGAGA
AGTACAAAGAGATTTTCTTCGACCAGAGCAAGAACGGCTACGCCGGCTACATTGACGGCGGAGCCAGCCA
GGAAGAGTTCTACAAGTTCATCAAGCCCATCCTGGAAAAGATGGACGGCACCGAGGAACTGCTCGTGAAG
CTGAACAGAGAGGACCTGCTGCGGAAGCAGCGGACCTTCGACAACGGCAGCATCCCCCACCAGATCCACC
TGGGAGAGCTGCACGCCATTCTGCGGCGGCAGGAAGATTTTTACCCATTCCTGAAGGACAACCGGGAAAA
GATCGAGAAGATCCTGACCTTCCGCATCCCCTACTACGTGGGCCCTCTGGCCAGGGGAAACAGCAGATTC
GCCTGGATGACCAGAAAGAGCGAGGAAACCATCACCCCCTGGAACTTCGAGGAAGTGGTGGACAAGGGCG
CTTCCGCCCAGAGCTTCATCGAGCGGATGACCAACTTCGATAAGAACCTGCCCAACGAGAAGGTGCTGCC
CAAGCACAGCCTGCTGTACGAGTACTTCACCGTGTATAACGAGCTGACCAAAGTGAAATACGTGACCGAG
GGAATGAGAAAGCCCGCCTTCCTGAGCGGCGAGCAGAAAAAGGCCATCGTGGACCTGCTGTTCAAGACCA
ACCGGAAAGTGACCGTGAAGCAGCTGAAAGAGGACTACTTCAAGAAAATCGAGTGCTTCGACTCCGTGGA
AATCTCCGGCGTGGAAGATCGGTTCAACGCCTCCCTGGGCACATACCACGATCTGCTGAAAATTATCAAG
GACAAGGACTTCCTGGACAATGAGGAAAACGAGGACATTCTGGAAGATATCGTGCTGACCCTGACACTGT
TTGAGGACAGAGAGATGATCGAGGAACGGCTGAAAACCTATGCCCACCTGTTCGACGACAAAGTGATGAA
GCAGCTGAAGCGGCGGAGATACACCGGCTGGGGCAGGCTGAGCCGGAAGCTGATCAACGGCATCCGGGAC
AAGCAGTCCGGCAAGACAATCCTGGATTTCCTGAAGTCCGACGGCTTCGCCAACAGAAACTTCATGCAGC
TGATCCACGACGACAGCCTGACCTTTAAAGAGGACATCCAGAAAGCCCAGGTGTCCGGCCAGGGCGATAG
CCTGCACGAGCACATTGCCAATCTGGCCGGCAGCCCCGCCATTAAGAAGGGCATCCTGCAGACAGTGAAG
GTGGTGGACGAGCTCGTGAAAGTGATGGGCCGGCACAAGCCCGAGAACATCGTGATCGAAATGGCCAGAG
AGAACCAGACCACCCAGAAGGGACAGAAGAACAGCCGCGAGAGAATGAAGCGGATCGAAGAGGGCATCAA
AGAGCTGGGCAGCCAGATCCTGAAAGAACACCCCGTGGAAAACACCCAGCTGCAGAACGAGAAGCTGTAC
CTGTACTACCTGCAGAATGGGCGGGATATGTACGTGGACCAGGAACTGGACATCAACCGGCTGTCCGACT
ACGATGTGGACCATATCGTGCCTCAGAGCTTTCTGAAGGACGACTCCATCGACAACAAGGTGCTGACCAG
AAGCGACAAGAACCGGGGCAAGAGCGACAACGTGCCCTCCGAAGAGGTCGTGAAGAAGATGAAGAACTAC
TGGCGGCAGCTGCTGAACGCCAAGCTGATTACCCAGAGAAAGTTCGACAATCTGACCAAGGCCGAGAGAG
GCGGCCTGAGCGAACTGGATAAGGCCGGCTTCATCAAGAGACAGCTGGTGGAAACCCGGCAGATCACAAA
GCACGTGGCACAGATCCTGGACTCCCGGATGAACACTAAGTACGACGAGAATGACAAGCTGATCCGGGAA
GTGAAAGTGATCACCCTGAAGTCCAAGCTGGTGTCCGATTTCCGGAAGGATTTCCAGTTTTACAAAGTGC
GCGAGATCAACAACTACCACCACGCCCACGACGCCTACCTGAACGCCGTCGTGGGAACCGCCCTGATCAA
AAAGTACCCTAAGCTGGAAAGCGAGTTCGTGTACGGCGACTACAAGGTGTACGACGTGCGGAAGATGATC
GCCAAGAGCGAGCAGGAAATCGGCAAGGCTACCGCCAAGTACTTCTTCTACAGCAACATCATGAACTTTT
TCAAGACCGAGATTACCCTGGCCAACGGCGAGATCCGGAAGCGGCCTCTGATCGAGACAAACGGCGAAAC
CGGGGAGATCGTGTGGGATAAGGGCCGGGATTTTGCCACCGTGCGGAAAGTGCTGAGCATGCCCCAAGTG
AATATCGTGAAAAAGACCGAGGTGCAGACAGGCGGCTTCAGCAAAGAGTCTATCCTGCCCAAGAGGAACA
GCGATAAGCTGATCGCCAGAAAGAAGGACTGGGACCCTAAGAAGTACGGCGGCTTCGACAGCCCCACCGT
GGCCTATTCTGTGCTGGTGGTGGCCAAAGTGGAAAAGGGCAAGTCCAAGAAACTGAAGAGTGTGAAAGAG
CTGCTGGGGATCACCATCATGGAAAGAAGCAGCTTCGAGAAGAATCCCATCGACTTTCTGGAAGCCAAGG
GCTACAAAGAAGTGAAAAAGGACCTGATCATCAAGCTGCCTAAGTACTCCCTGTTCGAGCTGGAAAACGG
CCGGAAGAGAATGCTGGCCTCTGCCGGCGAACTGCAGAAGGGAAACGAACTGGCCCTGCCCTCCAAATAT
GTGAACTTCCTGTACCTGGCCAGCCACTATGAGAAGCTGAAGGGCTCCCCCGAGGATAATGAGCAGAAAC
AGCTGTTTGTGGAACAGCACAAGCACTACCTGGACGAGATCATCGAGCAGATCAGCGAGTTCTCCAAGAG
AGTGATCCTGGCCGACGCTAATCTGGACAAAGTGCTGTCCGCCTACAACAAGCACCGGGATAAGCCCATC
AGAGAGCAGGCCGAGAATATCATCCACCTGTTTACCCTGACCAATCTGGGAGCCCCTGCCGCCTTCAAGT
ACTTTGACACCACCATCGACCGGAAGAGGTACACCAGCACCAAAGAGGTGCTGGACGCCACCCTGATCCA
CCAGAGCATCACCGGCCTGTACGAGACACGGATCGACCTGTCTCAGCTGGGAGGCGACAAGCGTCCTGCT
GCTACTAAGAAAGCTGGTCAAGCTAAGAAAAAGAAAGCTAGCGGCAGCGGCGAGGGCAGAGGAAGTCTGC
TAACATGCGGTGATGTCGAAGAAAATCCAGGCCCAATGGCCAAGCCTTTGTCTCAAGAAGAATCCACCCT
CATTGAAAGAGCAACGGCTACAATCAACAGCATCCCCATCTCTGAAGACTACAGCGTCGCCAGCGCAGCT
CTCTCTAGCGACGGCCGCATCTTCACTGGTGTCAATGTATATCATTTTACTGGGGGACCTTGTGCAGAAC
TCGTGGTGCTGGGCACTGCTGCTGCTGCGGCAGCTGGCAACCTGACTTGTATCGTCGCGATCGGAAATGA
GAACAGGGGCATCTTGAGCCCCTGCGGACGGTGCCGACAGGTGCTTCTCGATCTGCATCCTGGGATCAAA
GCCATAGTGAAGGACAGTGATGGACAGCCGACGGCAGTTGGGATTCGTGAATTGCTGCCCTCTGGTTATG
TGTGGGAGGGCTAAACGCGTTAAGTCGACAATCAACCTCTGGATTACAAAATTTGTGAAAGATTGACTGG
TATTCTTAACTATGTTGCTCCTTTTACGCTATGTGGATACGCTGCTTTAATGCCTTTGTATCATGCTATT
GCTTCCCGTATGGCTTTCATTTTCTCCTCCTTGTATAAATCCTGGTTGCTGTCTCTTTATGAGGAGTTGT
GGCCCGTTGTCAGGCAACGTGGCGTGGTGTGCACTGTGTTTGCTGACGCAACCCCCACTGGTTGGGGCAT
TGCCACCACCTGTCAGCTCCTTTCCGGGACTTTCGCTTTCCCCCTCCCTATTGCCACGGCGGAACTCATC
GCCGCCTGCCTTGCCCGCTGCTGGACAGGGGCTCGGCTGTTGGGCACTGACAATTCCGTGGTGTTGTCGG
GGAAATCATCGTCCTTTCCTTGGCTGCTCGCCTGTGTTGCCACCTGGATTCTGCGCGGGACGTCCTTCTG
CTACGTCCCTTCGGCCCTCAATCCAGCGGACCTTCCTTCCCGCGGCCTGCTGCCGGCTCTGCGGCCTCTT
CCGCGTCTTCGCCTTCGCCCTCAGACGAGTCGGATCTCCCTTTGGGCCGCCTCCCCGCGTCGACTTTAAG
ACCAATGACTTACAAGGCAGCTGTAGATCTTAGCCACTTTTTAAAAGAAAAGGGGGGACTGGAAGGGCTA
ATTCACTCCCAACGAAGACAAGATCTGCTTTTTGCTTGTACTGGGTCTCTCTGGTTAGACCAGATCTGAG
CCTGGGAGCTCTCTGGCTAACTAGGGAACCCACTGCTTAAGCCTCAATAAAGCTTGCCTTGAGTGCTTCA
AGTAGTGTGTGCCCGTCTGTTGTGTGACTCTGGTAACTAGAGATCCCTCAGACCCTTTTAGTCAGTGTGG
AAAATCTCTAGCAGTACGTATAGTAGTTCATGTCATCTTATTATTCAGTATTTATAACTTGCAAAGAAAT
GAATATCAGAGAGTGAGAGGAACTTGTTTATTGCAGCTTATAATGGTTACAAATAAAGCAATAGCATCAC
AAATTTCACAAATAAAGCATTTTTTTCACTGCATTCTAGTTGTGGTTTGTCCAAACTCATCAATGTATCT
TATCATGTCTGGCTCTAGCTATCCCGCCCCTAACTCCGCCCATCCCGCCCCTAACTCCGCCCAGTTCCGC
CCATTCTCCGCCCCATGGCTGACTAATTTTTTTTATTTATGCAGAGGCCGAGGCCGCCTCGGCCTCTGAG
CTATTCCAGAAGTAGTGAGGAGGCTTTTTTGGAGGCCTAGGGACGTACCCAATTCGCCCTATAGTGAGTC
GTATTACGCGCGCTCACTGGCCGTCGTTTTACAACGTCGTGACTGGGAAAACCCTGGCGTTACCCAACTT
AATCGCCTTGCAGCACATCCCCCTTTCGCCAGCTGGCGTAATAGCGAAGAGGCCCGCACCGATCGCCCTT
CCCAACAGTTGCGCAGCCTGAATGGCGAATGGG
[124 nt withheld, positions 6894-7017]
C
[91 nt withheld, positions 7019-7109]
A
[49 nt withheld, positions 7111-7159]
CCTTTGACGTTGGAGTCCACGTTCTTT
[37 nt withheld, positions 7187-7223]
ACCCTATCTCGGTCTATTCTTTTGATTTATAAGGGATTTTGCCGATTTCGGCCTATTGGTTAAAAAATGA
GCTGATTTAACAAAAATTTAACGCGAATTTTAACAAAATATTAACGCTTACAATTTAGGTGGCACTTTTC
GGGGAAATGTGCGCGGAACCCCTATTTGTTTATTTTTCTAAATACATTCAAATATGTATCCGCTCATGAG
ACAATAACCCTGATAAATGCTTCAATAATATTGAAAAAGGAAGAGTATGAGTATTCAACATTTCCGTGTC
GCCCTTATTCCCTTTTTTGCGGCATTTTGCCTTCCTGTTTTTGCTCACCCAGAAACGCTGGTGAAAGTAA
AAGATGCTGAAGATCAGTTGGGTGCACGAGTGGGTTACATCGAACTGGATCTCAACAGCGGTAAGATCCT
TGAGAGTTTTCGCCCCGAAGAACGTTTTCCAATGATGAGCACTTTTAAAGTTCTGCTATGTGGCGCGGTA
TTATCCCGTATTGACGCCGGGCAAGAGCAACTCGGTCGCCGCATACACTATTCTCAGAATGACTTGGTTG
AGTACTCACCAGTCACAGAAAAGCATCTTACGGATGGCATGACAGTAAGAGAATTATGCAGTGCTGCCAT
AACCATGAGTGATAACACTGCGGCCAACTTACTTCTGACAACGATCGGAGGACCGAAGGAGCTAACCGCT
TTTTTGCACAACATGGGGGATCATGTAACTCGCCTTGATCGTTGGGAACCGGAGCTGAATGAAGCCATAC
CAAACGACGAGCGTGACACCACGATGCCTGTAGCAATGGCAACAACGTTGCGCAAACTATTAACTGGCGA
ACTACTTACTCTAGCTTCCCGGCAACAATTAATAGACTGGATGGAGGCGGATAAAGTTGCAGGACCACTT
CTGCGCTCGGCCCTTCCGGCTGGCTGGTTTATTGCTGATAAATCTGGAGCCGGTGAGCGTGGGTCTCGCG
GTATCATTGCAGCACTGGGGCCAGATGGTAAGCCCTCCCGTATCGTAGTTATCTACACGACGGGGAGTCA
GGCAACTATGGATGAACGAAATAGACAGATCGCTGAGATAGGTGCCTCACTGATTAAGCATTGGTAACTG
TCAGACCAAGTTTACTCATATATACTTTAGATTGATTTAAAACTTCATTTTTAATTTAAAAGGATCTAGG
TGAAGATCCTTTTTGATAATCTCATGACCAAAATCCCTTAACGTGAGTTTTCGTTCCACTGAGCGTCAGA
CCCCGTAGAAAAGATCAAAGGATCTTCTTGAGATCCTTTTTTTCTGCGCGTAATCTGCTGCTTGCAAACA
AAAAAACCACCGCTACCAGCGGTGGTTTGTTTGCCGGATCAAGAGCTACCAACTCTTTTTCCGAAGGTAA
CTGGCTTCAGCAGAGCGCAGATACCAAATACTGTTCTTCTAGTGTAGCCGTAGTTAGGCCACCACTTCAA
GAACTCTGTAGCACCGCCTACATACCTCGCTCTGCTAATCCTGTTACCAGTGGCTGCTGCCAGTGGCGAT
AAGTCGTGTCTTACCGGGTTGGACTCAAGACGATAGTTACCGGATAAGGCGCAGCGGTCGGGCTGAACGG
GGGGTTCGTGCACACAGCCCAGCTTGGAGCGAACGACCTACACCGAACTGAGATACCTACAGCGTGAGCT
ATGAGAAAGCGCCACGCTTCCCGAAGGGAGAAAGGCGGACAGGTATCCGGTAAGCGGCAGGGTCGGAACA
GGAGAGCGCACGAGGGAGCTTCCAGGGGGAAACGCCTGGTATCTTTATAGTCCTGTCGGGTTTCGCCACC
TCTGACTTGAGCGTCGATTTTTGTGATGCTCGTCAGGGGGGCGGAGCCTATGGAAAAACGCCAGCAACGC
GGCCTTTTTACGGTTCCTGGCCTTTTGCTGGCCTTTTGCTCACATGTTCTTTCCTGCGTTATCCCCTGAT
TCTGTGGATAACCGTATTACCGCCTTTGAGTGAGCTGATACCGCTCGCCGCAGCCGAACGACCGAGCGCA
GCGAGTCAGTGAGCGAGGAAGCGGAAGAGCGCCCAATACGCAAACCGCCTCTCCCCGCGCGTTGGCCGAT
TCATTAATGCAGCTGGCACGACAGGTTTCCCGACTGGAAAGCGGGCAGTGAGCGCAACGCAATTAATGTG
AGTTAGCTCACTCATTAGGCACCCCAGGCTTTACACTTTATGCTTCCGGCTCGTATGTTGTGTGGAATTG
TGAGCGGATAACAATTTCACACAGGAAACAGCTATGACCATGATTACGCCAAGCGCGCAATTAACCCTCA
CTAAAGGGAACAAAAGCTGGAGCTGCAAGCTTAATGTAGTCTTATGCAATACTCTTGTAGTCTTGCAACA
TGGTAACGATGAGTTAGCAACATGCCTTACAAGGAGAGAAAAAGCACCGTGCATGCCGATTGGTGGAAGT
AAGGTGGTACGATCGTGCCTTATTAGGAAGGCAACAGACGGGTCTGACATGGATTGGACGAACCACTGAA
TTGCCGCATTGCAGAGATATTGTATTTAAGTGCCTAGCTCGATACATAAACGGGTCTCTCTGGTTAGACC
AGATCTGAGCCTGGGAGCTCTCTGGCTAACTAGGGAACCCACTGCTTAAGCCTCAATAAAGCTTGCCTTG
AGTGCTTCAAGTAGTGTGTGCCCGTCTGTTGTGTGACTCTGGTAACTAGAGATCCCTCAGACCCTTTTAG
TCAGTGTGGAAAATCTCTAGCAGTGGCGCCCGAACAGGGACTTGAAAGCGAAAGGGAAACCAGAGGAGCT
CTCTCGACGCAGGACTCGGCTTGCTGAAGCGCGCACGGCAAGAGGCGAGGGGCGGCGACTGGTGAGTACG
CCAAAAATTTTGACTAGCGGAGGCTAGAAGGAGAGAGATGGGTGCGAGAGCGTCAGTATTAAGCGGGGGA
GAATTAGATCGCGATGGGAAAAAATTCGGTTAAGGCCAGGGGGAAAGAAAAAATATAAATTAAAACATAT
AGTATGGGCAAGCAGGGAGCTAGAACGATTCGCAGTTAATCCTGGCCTGTTAGAAACATCAGAAGGCTGT
AGACAAATACTGGGACAGCTACAACCATCCCTTCAGACAGGATCAGAAGAACTTAGATCATTATATAATA
CAGTAGCAACCCTCTATTGTGTGCATCAAAGGATAGAGATAAAAGACACCAAGGAAGCTTTAGACAAGAT
AGAGGAAGAGCAAAACAAAAGTAAGACCACCGCACAGCAAGCGGCCGCTGATCTTCAGACCTGGAGGAGG
AGATATGAGGGACAATTGGAGAAGTGAATTATATAAATATAAAGTAGTAAAAATTGAACCATTAGGAGTA
GCACCCACCAAGGCAAAGAGAAGAGTGGTGCAGAGAGAAAAAAGAGCAGTGGGAATAGGAGCTTTGTTCC
TTGGGTTCTTGGGAGCAGCAGGAAGCACTATGGGCGCAGCGTCAATGACGCTGACGGTACAGGCCAGACA
ATTATTGTCTGGTATAGTGCAGCAGCAGAACAATTTGCTGAGGGCTATTGAGGCGCAACAGCATCTGTTG
CAACTCACAGTCTGGGGCATCAAGCAGCTCCAGGCAAGAATCCTGGCTGTGGAAAGATACCTAAAGGATC
AACAGCTCCTGGGGATTTGGGGTTGCTCTGGAAAACTCATTTGCACCACTGCTGTGCCTTGGAATGCTAG
TTGGAGTAATAAATCTCTGGAACAGATTTGGAATCACACGACCTGGATGGAGTGGGACAGAGAAATTAAC
AATTACACAAGCTTAATACACTCCTTAATTGAAGAATCGCAAAACCAGCAAGAAAAGAATGAACAAGAAT
TATTGGAATTAGATAAATGGGCAAGTTTGTGGAATTGGTTTAACATAACAAATTGGCTGTGGTATATAAA
ATTATTCATAATGATAGTAGGAGGCTTGGTAGGTTTAAGAATAGTTTTTGCTGTACTTTCTATAGTGAAT
A
