>Addgene plasmid #73310 | Lenti‐Cas9‐2A‐Blast | addgene partial sequence | sequence record 137583 | dCas9-R2 5'-GGGTTTCCACCAGCTGTCTC-3'
CCAGTTCGCTCAGGCCGCCTCTCTCGGCCTTGGTCAGATTGTCGAACTTTCTCTGGGTAATCAGCTTGGC
GTTCAGCAGCTGCCGCCAGTAGTTCTTCATCTTCTTCACGACCTCTTCGGAGGGCACGTTGTCGCTCTTG
CCCCGGTTCTTGTCGCTTCTGGTCAGCACCTTGTTGTCGATGGAGTCGTCCTTCAGAAAGCTCTGAGGCA
CGATATGGTCCACATCGTAGTCGGACAGCCGGTTGATGTCCAGTTCCTGGTCCACGTACATATCCCGCCC
ATTCTGCAGGTAGTACAGGTACAGCTTCTCGTTCTGCAGCTGGGTGTTTTCCACGGGGTGTTCTTTCAGG
ATCTGGCTGCCCAGCTCTTTGATGCCCTCTTCGATCCGCTTCATTCTCTCGCGGCTGTTCTTCTGTCCCT
TCTGGGTGGTCTGGTTCTCTCTGGCCATTTCGATCACGATGTTCTCGGGCTTGTGCCGGCCCATCACTTT
CACGAGCTCGTCCACCACCTTCACTGTCTGCAGGATGCCCTTCTTAATGGCGGGGCTGCCGGCCAGATTG
GCAATGTGCTCGTGCAGGCTATCGCCCTGGCCGGACACCTGGGCTTTCTGGATGTCCTCTTTAAAGGTCA
GGCTGTCGTCGTGGATCAGCTGCATGAAGTTTCTGTTGGCGAAGCCGTCGGACTTCAGGAAATCCAGGAT
TGTCTTGCCGGACTGCTTGTCCCGGATGCCGTTGATCAGCTTCCGGCTCAGCCTGCCCCAGCCGGTGTAT
CTCCGCCGCTTCAGCTGCTTCATCACTTTGTCGTCGAACAGGTGGGCATAGGTTTTCAGCCGTTCCTCGA
TCATCTCTCTGTCCTCAAACAGTGTCAGGGTCAGCACGATATCTTCCAGAATGTCCTCGTTTTCCTCATT
GTCCAGGAAGTCCTTGTCCTTGATAATTTTCAGCAGATCGTGGTATGTGCCCA
