>Addgene plasmid #73310 | Lenti‐Cas9‐2A‐Blast | addgene partial sequence | sequence record 137584 | WPRE-R 5'-CATAGCGTAAAAGGAGCAACA-3'
GTCAATCTTTCACAAATTTTGTAATCCAGAGGTTGATTGTCGACTTAACGCGTTTAGCCCTCCCACACAT
AACCAGAGGGCAGCAATTCACGAATCCCAACTGCCGTCGGCTGTCCATCACTGTCCTTCACTATGGCTTT
GATCCCAGGATGCAGATCGAGAAGCACCTGTCGGCACCGTCCGCAGGGGCTCAAGATGCCCCTGTTCTCA
TTTCCGATCGCGACGATACAAGTCAGGTTGCCAGCTGCCGCAGCAGCAGCAGTGCCCAGCACCACGAGTT
CTGCACAAGGTCCCCCAGTAAAATGATATACATTGACACCAGTGAAGATGCGGCCGTCGCTAGAGAGAGC
TGCGCTGGCGACGCTGTAGTCTTCAGAGATGGGGATGCTGTTGATTGTAGCCGTTGCTCTTTCAATGAGG
GTGGATTCTTCTTGAGACAAAGGCTTGGCCATTGGGCCTGGATTTTCTTCGACATCACCGCATGTTAGCA
GACTTCCTCTGCCCTCGCCGCTGCCGCTAGCTTTCTTTTTCTTAGCTTGACCAGCTTTCTTAGTAGCAGC
AGGACGCTTGTCGCCTCCCAGCTGAGACAGGTCGATCCGTGTCTCGTACAGGCCGGTGATGCTCTGGTGG
ATCAGGGTGGCGTCCAGCACCTCTTTGGTGCTGGTGTACCTCTTCCGGTCGATGGTGGTGTCAAAGTACT
TGAAGGCGGCAGGGGCTCCCAGATTGGTCAGGGTAAACAGGTGGATGATATTCTCGGCCTGCTCTCTGAT
GGGCTTATCCCGGTGCTTGTTGTAGGCGGACAGCACTTTGTCCAGATTAGCGTCGGCCAGGATCACTCTC
TTGGAGAACTCGCTGATCTGCTCGATGATCTCGTCCAGGTAGTGCTTGTGCTGTTCCACAAACAGCTGTT
TCTGCTCATTATCCTCGGGG
