>Addgene plasmid #73310 | Lenti‐Cas9‐2A‐Blast | addgene partial sequence | sequence record 137585 | EF1a-R 5'-CACGGCGACTACTGCACTTA-3'
CCCACCCTCGGGAAAAAGGCGGAGCCAGTACACGACATCACTTTCCCAGTTTACCCCGCGCCACCTTCTC
TAGGCACCGGTTCAATTGCCGACCCCTCCCCCCAACTTCTCGGGGACTGTGGGCGATGTGCGCTCTGCCC
ACTGACGGGCACCGGAGCCACTCGAGCCGGCGCCAAAGTGGATCTCTGCTGTCCCTGTAATAAACCCGAA
AATTTTGAATTTTTGTAATTTGTTTTTGTAATTCTTTAGTTTGTATGTCTGTTGCTATTATGTCTACTAT
TCTTTCCCCTGCACTGTACCCCCCAATCCCCCCTTTTCTTTTAAAATTGTGGATGAATACTGCCATTTGT
CTCAAGATCTAGAATTTATGATAGTCCATTTTAAAACATAATTTTAAAACTGCAAACTACCCAAGAAATT
ATTACTTTCTACGTCACGTATTTTGTACTAATATCTTTGTGTTTACAGTCAAATTAATTCTAATTATCTC
TCTAACAGCCTTGTATCGTATATGCAAATATGAAGGAATCATGGGAAATAGGCCCTCTCTGGGTCCCCTC
GGGGTTGGGAGGTGGGTCTGAAACGATAATGGTGAATATCCCTGCCTAACTCTATTCACTATAGAAAGTA
CAGCAAAAACTATTCTTAAACCTACCAAGCCTCCTACTATCATTATGAATAATTTTATATACCACAGCCA
ATTTGTTATGTTAAACCAATTCCACAAACTTGCCCATTTATCTAATTCCAATAATTCTTGTTCATTCTTT
TCTTGCTGGTTTTGCGATTCTTCAATTAAGGAGTGTATTAAGCTTGTGTAATTGTTAATTTCTCTGTCCC
ACTCCATCCAGGTCGTGTGATTCCAAATCTGTTCCAGAGATTTATTACTCCAACTAGCATTCCAAGGCAC
AGCAGTGGTGCAAATGAGTTTTCCAGAGCAACCCCAAATCCCCAGGAGCTGTTGATCCTTTAGGTATCTT
TCCACAGCCAGGATTCTTGCCTGGAGCTGCTTGATGCCCCAGACTGTGAGTTGCAACAGATGCTGTTGCG
CCTCAATAGCCC
