>Addgene plasmid #73310 | Lenti‐Cas9‐2A‐Blast | addgene partial sequence | sequence record 137586 | hEF1aprom-F 5'-AACTGGGAAAGTGATGTCGTG-3'
CGAGGGTGGGGGAGAACCGTATATAAGTGCAGTAGTCGCCGTGAACGTTCTTTTTCGCAACGGGTTTGCC
GCCAGAACACAGGTGTCGTGACGCGGGATCCGCCACCATGGATTACAAAGACGATGACGATAAGATGGCC
CCAAAGAAGAAGCGGAAGGTCGGTATCCACGGAGTCCCAGCAGCCGACAAGAAGTACAGCATCGGCCTGG
ACATCGGCACCAACTCTGTGGGCTGGGCCGTGATCACCGACGAGTACAAGGTGCCCAGCAAGAAATTCAA
GGTGCTGGGCAACACCGACCGGCACAGCATCAAGAAGAACCTGATCGGAGCCCTGCTGTTCGACAGCGGC
GAAACAGCCGAGGCCACCCGGCTGAAGAGAACCGCCAGAAGAAGATACACCAGACGGAAGAACCGGATCT
GCTATCTGCAAGAGATCTTCAGCAACGAGATGGCCAAGGTGGACGACAGCTTCTTCCACAGACTGGAAGA
GTCCTTCCTGGTGGAAGAGGATAAGAAGCACGAGCGGCACCCCATCTTCGGCAACATCGTGGACGAGGTG
GCCTACCACGAGAAGTACCCCACCATCTACCACCTGAGAAAGAAACTGGTGGACAGCACCGACAAGGCCG
ACCTGCGGCTGATCTATCTGGCCCTGGCCCACATGATCAAGTTCCGGGGCCACTTCCTGATCGAGGGCGA
CCTGAACCCCGACAACAGCGACGTGGACAAGCTGTTCATCCAGCTGGTGCAGACCTACAACCAGCTGTTC
GAGGAAAACCCCATCAACGCCAGCGGCGTGGACGCCAAGGCCATCCTGTCTGCCAGACTGAGCAAGAGCA
GACGGCTGGAAAATCTGATCGCCCAGCTGCCCGGCGAGAAGAAGAATGGCCTGTTCGGAAACCTGATTGC
CCTGAGCCTGGGCCTGACCCCCAACTTCAAGAGCAACTTCGACCTGGCCGAGGATGCCAAACTGCAGCTG
AGCAAGGACACCTACGACGACGACCTGGACAACCTGCTGGCC
